>Addgene plasmid #192910 | pPB-cT3G-cERP2-HOXC9 | addgene full sequence | sequence record 377017 | Addgene NGS Result
AAGCTTGCCTATATAAGCAGAGCTCGTTTAGTGAACCGTCAGATCGCCTGGAGACGCCATCCACGCTGTT
TTGACCTCCATAGAAGACACCGGGACCGATCCAGCCTACCACAAGTTTGTACAAAAAAGTTGGCATGTCG
GCGACGGGGCCCATCAGTAACTATTACGTGGACTCGCTCATCTCTCACGACAATGAAGACCTCCTAGCGT
CCAGGTTTCCGGCCACCGGGGCTCATCCCGCCGCCGCCAGACCCAGCGGTTTGGTGCCGGACTGTAGCGA
TTTTCCGTCCTGTAGCTTCGCGCCCAAGCCGGCAGTGTTCAGCACGTCGTGGGCGCCCGTGCCCTCTCAG
TCGTCCGTGGTATATCACCCGTACGGCCCCCAGCCCCACCTCGGCGCCGACACGCGCTACATGCGGACTT
GGCTCGAGCCGCTGTCCGGCGCCGTCTCCTTCCCCAGCTTCCCGGCCGGGGGCCGTCACTACGCCCTCAA
GCCGGACGCCTACCCCGGGCGCCGCGCGGACTGCGGCCCAGGGGAGGGCCGCAGCTACCCGGACTACATG
TACGGCTCGCCCGGGGAGCTGCGCGACCGCGCCCCGCAGACACTGCCCTCGCCCGAGGCGGACGCGCTCG
CCGGCAGCAAGCACAAAGAGGAGAAGGCTGACCTGGACCCCAGCAACCCCGTGGCCAACTGGATTCACGC
CCGCTCCACGAGGAAGAAGCGCTGCCCCTACACCAAGTACCAGACGCTGGAACTGGAGAAGGAGTTTCTC
TTCAATATGTATTTAACCAGGGACCGTCGGTATGAGGTGGCCCGGGTTCTCAATCTCACCGAGCGGCAGG
TCAAAATCTGGTTTCAGAATCGAAGGATGAAGATGAAAAAGATGAATAAAGAGAAAACCGACAAGGAGCA
GTCCTACCCAACTTTCTTGTACAAAGTGGTATACCCATACGATGTTCCAGATTACGCTTAGTAATGAGAA
ATACTCAGAAGATGTCACTCACCATAGTCCGCAGTGAAAGATAAATGATCGACCCAAATTTCAAAAGAAT
GTTTTAGAGCTAGAAATAGCAAGTAGGCCACTGAGCAAGAACTATGAATGAGATCTTTAGACATATTGCG
GCCGCTTTCTCCGCGATCCAGACATGATAAGATACATTGATGAGTTTGGACAAACCAAAACTAGAATGCA
GTGAAAAAAATGCCTTATTTGTGAAATTTGTGATGCTATTGCCTTATTTGTAACCATTATAAGCTGCAAT
AAACAAGTTATCTATAACAAGAAAATATATATATAATAAGTTATCACGTAAGTAGAACATGAAATAACAA
TATAATTATCGTATGAGTTAAATCTTAAAAGTCACGTAAAAGATAATCATGCGTCATTTTGACTCACGCG
GTCGTTATAGTTCAAAATCAGTGACACTTACCGCATTGACAAGCACGCCTCACGGGAGCTCCAAGCGGCG
ACTGAGATGTCCTAAATGCACAGCGACGGATTCGCGCTATTTAGAAAGAGAGAGCAATATTTCAAGAATG
CATGCGTCAATTTTACGCAGACTATCTTTCTAGGGTTAAGAATTCACTGGCCGTCGTTTTACAACGTCGT
GACTGGGAAAACCCTGGCGTTACCCAACTTAATCGCCTTGCAGCACATCCCCCTTTCGCCAGCTGGCGTA
ATAGCGAAGAGGCCCGCACCGATCGCCCTTCCCAACAGTTGCGCAGCCTGAATGGCGAATGGCGCCTGAT
GCGGTATTTTCTCCTTACGCATCTGTGCGGTATTTCACACCGCATATGGTGCACTCTCAGTACAATCTGC
TCTGATGCCGCATAGTTAAGCCAGCCCCGACACCCGCCAACACCCGCTGACGCGCCCTGACGGGCTTGTC
TGCTCCCGGCATCCGCTTACAGACAAGCTGTGACCATGTCTCCGGGAGCTGCATGTGTCAGAGGTTTTCA
CCGTCATCACCGAAACACGCGAGTTCGAAAGGGCCTCGTGATACGCCTATTTTTATAGGTTAATGTCATG
ATAATAATGGTTTCTTAGACGTCAGGTGGCACTTTTCGGGGAAATGTGCGCGGAACCCCTATTTGTTTAT
TTTTCTAAATACATTCAAATATGTATCCGCTCATGAGACAATAACCCTGATAAATGCTTCAATAATATTG
AAAAAGGAAGAGTATGAGTATTCAACATTTCCGTGTCGCCCTTATTCCCTTTTTTGCGGCATTTTGCCTT
CCTGTTTTTGCTCACCCAGAAACGCTGGTGAAAGTAAAAGATGCTGAAGATCAGTTGGGTGCACGAGTGG
GTTACATCGAACTGGATCTCAACAGCGGTAAGATCCTTGAGAGTTTTCGCCCCGAAGAACGTTTTCCAAT
GATGAGCACTTTTAAAGTTCTGCTATGTGGCGCGGTATTATCCCGTATTGACGCCGGGCAAGAGCAACTC
GGTCGCCGCATACACTATTCTCAGAATGACTTGGTTGAGTACTCACCAGTCACAGAAAAGCATCTTACGG
ATGGCATGACAGTAAGAGAATTATGCAGTGCTGCCATAACCATGAGTGATAACACTGCGGCCAACTTACT
TCTGACAACGATCGGAGGACCGAAGGAGCTAACCGCTTTTTTGCACAACATGGGGGATCATGTAACTCGC
CTTGATCGTTGGGAACCGGAGCTGAATGAAGCCATACCAAACGACGAGCGTGACACCACGATGCCTGTAG
CAATGGCAACAACGTTGCGCAAACTATTAACTGGCGAACTACTTACTCTAGCTTCCCGGCAACAATTAAT
AGACTGGATGGAGGCGGATAAAGTTGCAGGACCACTTCTGCGCTCGGCCCTTCCGGCTGGCTGGTTTATT
GCTGATAAATCTGGAGCCGGTGAGCGTGGTTCACGCGGTATCATTGCAGCACTGGGGCCAGATGGTAAGC
CCTCCCGTATCGTAGTTATCTACACGACGGGGAGTCAGGCAACTATGGATGAACGAAATAGACAGATCGC
TGAGATAGGTGCCTCACTGATTAAGCATTGGTAACTGTCAGACCAAGTTTACTCATATATACTTTAGATT
GATTTAAAACTTCATTTTTAATTTAAAAGGATCTAGGTGAAGATCCTTTTTGATAATCTCATGACCAAAA
TCCCTTAACGTGAGTTTTCGTTCCACTGAGCGTCAGACCCCGTAGAAAAGATCAAAGGATCTTCTTGAGA
TCCTTTTTTTCTGCGCGTAATCTGCTGCTTGCAAACAAAAAAACCACCGCTACCAGCGGTGGTTTGTTTG
CCGGATCAAGAGCTACCAACTCTTTTTCCGAAGGTAACTGGCTTCAGCAGAGCGCAGATACCAAATACTG
TTCTTCTAGTGTAGCCGTAGTTAGGCCACCACTTCAAGAACTCTGTAGCACCGCCTACATACCTCGCTCT
GCTAATCCTGTTACCAGTGGCTGCTGCCAGTGGCGATAAGTCGTGTCTTACCGGGTTGGACTCAAGACGA
TAGTTACCGGATAAGGCGCAGCGGTCGGGCTGAACGGGGGGTTCGTGCACACAGCCCAGCTTGGAGCGAA
CGACCTACACCGAACTGAGATACCTACAGCGTGAGCTATGAGAAAGCGCCACGCTTCCCGAAGGGAGAAA
GGCGGACAGGTATCCGGTAAGCGGCAGGGTCGGAACAGGAGAGCGCACGAGGGAGCTTCCAGGGGGAAAC
GCCTGGTATCTTTATAGTCCTGTCGGGTTTCGCCACCTCTGACTTGAGCGTCGATTTTTGTGATGCTCGT
CAGGGGGGCGGAGCCTATGGAAAAACGCCAGCAACGCGGCCTTTTTACGGTTCCTGGCCTTTTGCTGGCC
TTTTGCTCACATGTTCTTTCCTGCGTTATCCCCTGATTCTGTGGATAACCGTATTACCGCCTTTGAGTGA
GCTGATACCGCTCGCCGCAGCCGAACGACCGAGCGCAGCGAGTCAGTGAGCGAGGAAGCGGATGAGCGCC
CAATACGCAAACCGCCTCTCACCGCGCGTTGGCCGATTCATTAATGCAGCTGGCACGACAGGTTTCCCGA
CTGGAAAGCGGGCAGTGAGCGCAACGCAAACCGCCTCTCCCCGCGCGTTGGCCGATTCATTAATGCAGCT
GGCACGACAGGTTTCCCGACTGGAAAGCGGGCAGTGAGCGCAACGCAATTAATGTGAGTTAGCTCACTCA
TTAGGCACCCCAGGCTTTACACTTTATGCTTCCGGCTCGTATGTTGTGTGGAATTGTGAGCGGATAACAA
TTTCACACAGGAAACAGCTATGACCATGATTACGCCAAGGTCGACTTAACCCTAGAAAGATAATCATATT
GTGACGTACGTTAAAGATAATCATGCGTAAAATTGACGCATGTGTTTTATCGGTCTGTATATCGAGGTTT
ATTTATTAATTTGAATAGATATTAAGTTTTATTATATTTACACTTACATACTAATAATAAATTCAACAAA
CAATTTATTTATGTTTATTTATTTATTAAAAAAAAACAAAAACTCAAAATTTCTTCTATAAAGTAACAAA
ACTTTTAGCAGTGAAAAAAATGCTTTATTTGTGAAATTTGTGATGCTATTGCTTTATTTGTAACCATTAT
AAGCTGCAATAAACAAGTTAACAACAACAATTGCATTCATTTTATGTTTCAGGTTCAGGGGGAGGTGTGG
GAGGTTTTTTAAAGCAAGTAAAACCTCTACAAATGTGGTATGGCTGATTATGATCCTCTGGAGATTCATG
CGCCAGGTTTTCTGGTCATGCACCACGTTCGTGGGCCCTCAGGAACCTCCACGTCAGCGGTAACTGTGAA
GCCCAGTCGCTCGTAAAAAGGAAGATTCCGGGGAGCACTGGTTTCGAGGAACGCCGGCACGCCAGCCCGT
TCCGCGGCCTCAACACCAGGAAGAACGACAGCGCTTCCCAAACCTTTACCTTGGTGATCTGGGCTGACAC
CGACAGTGGCAAGAAACCACGCAGGCTCCTTTGGTCTATGAGGAGCCAGCAAGCCCTCCATTTGCTGTTG
TGCCGCCAACCTACTCCCTGACAGCTCGGCCATCCGCGGACCTATTTCCGCGAACACTGCGCCGGCTTCG
ACGCTTTCCGGAGTAGTCCAGACCGCAACTGCGGCACCATCGTCCGCAACCCAAACTTTACCAATGTCCA
GACCCACGCGCGTAAGAAACAGCTCTTGCAACTCAGTTACCCTCTCTATGTGTCTGTCCGGATCTACGGT
ATGGCGGGTCGCTGGATAATCTGCAAATGCTGCGGCAAGTGTTCGGACAGCCCGTGGTACATCGTCACGG
GTAGCGAGCCTAACAGTGGGCTTATATTCCGTCATGGGGCCGGGGTTCTCCTCCACGTCGCCGGCCTGCT
TCAGCAGGCTGAAGTTGGTGGCGCCGCTGCCCCCGGGGAGCATGTCAAGGTCAAAATCGTCAAGAGCGTC
AGCAGGCAGCATATCAAGGTCAAAGTCGTCAAGGGCATCGGCTGGGAGCATGTCTAAGTCAAAATCGTCA
AGGGCGTCGGTCGGCCCGCCGCTTTCGCACTTTAGCTGTTTCTCCAGGCCACATATGATTAGTTCCAGGC
CGAAAAGGAAGGCAGGTTCGGCTCCCTGCCGGTCGAACAGCTCAATTGCTTGTTTCAGAAGTGGGGGCAT
AGAATCGGTGGTAGGTGTCTCTCTTTCCTCTTTTGCTACTTGATGCTCCTGTTCCTCCAATACGCAGCCC
AGTGTAAAGTGGCCCACGGCGGACAGAGCGTACAGTGCGTTCTCCAGGGAGAAGCCTTGCTGACACAGGA
ACGCGAGCTGATTTTCCAGGGTTTCGTACTGTTTCTCTGTTGGGCGGGTGCCGAGATGCACTTTAGCCCC
GTCACGATGTGAGAGGAGAGCACAGCGGTATGACTTGGCGTTGTTCCGCAGAAAGTCTTGCCATGACTCG
CCTTCCAGGGGGCAGGAGTGGGTATGATGCCTGTCCAGCATCTCGATTGGCAGGGCATCGAGCAGGGCCC
GCTTGTTCTTCACGTGCCAGTACAGGGTAGGCTGCTCAACTCCCAGCTTTTGAGCGAGTTTCCTTGTCGT
CAGGCCTTCGATACCGACTCCATTGAGTAATTCCAGAGCAGAGTTTATGACTTTGCTCTTGTCCAGTCTA
GACATCTTATCGTCATCGTCTTTGTAATCCATGGTGGCGGATCCCGCGTCACGACACCTGTGTTCTGGCG
GCAAACCCGTTGCGAAAAAGAACGTTCACGGCGACTACTGCACTTATATACGGTTCTCCCCCACCCTCGG
GAAAAAGGCGGAGCCAGTACACGACATCACTTTCCCAGTTTACCCCGCGCCACCTTCTCTAGGCACCGGT
TCAATTGCCGACCCCTCCCCCCAACTTCTCGGGCACTGTGGGCCATGTGCGCTCTGCCCCATGGTAATAG
CCATGACTAATACGTAGATGTACTGCCAAGTAGGAAAGTGCCATAAGGTCATGTACTGGGCATAATGCCA
GGCGGGCCATTTACCGTCATTGACGTCAATAGGGGGCGTACTTGGCATATGATACACTTGATGTACTGCC
AAGTGGGCAGTTTACCGTAAATACTCCACCCATTGACGTCAATGGAAAGTGCCTATTGGCGTTACTATGG
GAACATACGTCATTATTGACGTCAATGGGCGGGGGTCGTTGGGCGGTCAGCCAGGCGGGCCATTTACCGT
AAGTTATGTAACGCGGAACTCCATATATGGGCTATGAACTAATGACCCCGTAATTGATTACTATTAATAA
CTAGTCAATAATCAATGTCATAAGCTCTAATCGCATAATCGAGCTAAGAGCGATTAATATGCTTAGCTAG
CTTAGCTAAGCTAGATTTCTCTATTCTCCCACAATATATAGCAGCTATTAGCTTAGCAGTCCGAATACGA
TCGTCCACGATCCATAAGCGTAACACATTTGAGTAGCGACTGACGGGCACCGGAGCCACTCGAGTGGAAT
TATCACCTCGAGTTTACTCCCTATCAGTGATAGAGAACGTATGAAGAGTTTACTCCCTATCAGTGATAGA
GAACGTATGCAGACTTTACTCCCTATCAGTGATAGAGAACGTATAAGGAGTTTACTCCCTATCAGTGATA
GAGAACGTATGACCAGTTTACTCCCTATCAGTGATAGAGAACGTATCTACAGTTTACTCCCTATCAGTGA
TAGAGAACGTATATCCAGTTTACTCCCTATCAGTGATAGAGAACGTAT
Features (pLannotate 1.2.2; 27 found; start..end, strand, type, name):
      7..53      +  promoter       TRE3GV promoter (fragment): 3rd-generation Tet-responsive promoter that can be activated by binding of Tet-On® 3G, optimized for retroviral and lentiviral vectors
    112..129     +  protein_bind   attB1 (fragment): mutant version of attB; core recombination site for the Gateway® BP reaction BP Clonase™
    135..914     +  CDS            HOXC9: HXC9_HUMAN - Also known as HOX3B. Experimental evidence at protein level: Swiss-Prot protein existence level 1. Sequence-specific transcription factor which is part of a developmental regulatory system that provides cells with specific positional identities on the anterior-posterior axis. From Homo sapiens (Human).
    916..940     -  protein_bind   attB2: mutant version of attB; recombination site for the Gateway® BP reaction BP Clonase™
    942..970     +  CDS            3xHA (fragment): three tandem HA epitope tags
   1008..1030    +  promoter       SNR52 promoter (fragment): promoter for the S. cerevisiae small nucleolar RNA gene SNR52
   1051..1074    +  misc_RNA       gRNA scaffold (fragment): guide RNA scaffold for the Streptococcus pyogenes CRISPR/Cas9 system
   1135..1269    -  polyA_signal   SV40 poly(A) signal: SV40 polyadenylation signal
   1582..1739    +  CDS            lacZα (fragment): LacZα fragment of β-galactosidase; lacZ fragment
   1745..1844    -  misc_feature   bom (fragment): basis of mobility region from pBR322
   1948..1983    -  CDS            rop (fragment): Rop protein, which maintains plasmids at low copy number; rop
   2079..2183    +  promoter       AmpR promoter: bla
   2184..3044    +  CDS            AmpR: β-lactamase; bla; confers resistance to ampicillin, carbenicillin, and related antibiotics
   3215..3803    +  rep_origin     ori: high-copy-number ColE1/pMB1/pBR322/pUC origin of replication
   3986..4078    +  CDS            lacI (fragment): lac repressor; lacI; The lac repressor binds to the lac operator to inhibit transcription in E. coli. This inhibition can be relieved by adding lactose or isopropyl-β-D-thiogalactopyranoside (IPTG).
   4084..4167    +  CDS            lacI (fragment): lac repressor; lacI; The lac repressor binds to the lac operator to inhibit transcription in E. coli. This inhibition can be relieved by adding lactose or isopropyl-β-D-thiogalactopyranoside (IPTG).
   4180..4201    +  protein_bind   CAP binding site: CAP binding activates transcription in the presence of cAMP. E. coli catabolite activator protein
   4216..4246    +  promoter       lac promoter: promoter for the E. coli lac operon
   4254..4270    +  protein_bind   lac operator: The lac repressor binds to the lac operator to inhibit transcription in E. coli. This inhibition can be relieved by adding lactose or isopropyl-β-D-thiogalactopyranoside (IPTG). lac repressor encoded by lacI
   4558..4639    -  polyA_signal   SV40 poly(A) signal: SV40 polyadenylation signal
   4662..4745    -  CDS            large T antigen (fragment): large T antigen from SV40 (simian virus 40)
   4759..5355    -  CDS            pac: PUAC_STRAD - Protein predicted: Swiss-Prot protein existence level 4. Detoxification of puromycin. From Streptomyces alboniger.
   5428..5538    -  CDS            VP48: 3 tandem repeats of the minimal activation domain of herpes simplex virus VP16 (Cheng et al., 2013)
   5468..6165    -  CDS            rtTA3 (fragment): reverse tetracycline transactivator 3 activates expression from Tet-responsive promoters in the presence of doxycycline
   6218..6429    -  promoter       EF-1α core promoter: core promoter for human elongation factor EF-1α
   6430..6809    -  enhancer       CMV enhancer: human cytomegalovirus immediate early enhancer
   7010..7258    +  promoter       TRE3GV promoter (fragment): 3rd-generation Tet-responsive promoter that can be activated by binding of Tet-On® 3G, optimized for retroviral and lentiviral vectors
