[The description below was written by a language model from this plasmid's Addgene catalogue record and pLannotate feature annotations shown in this document.]
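Description:
pPB-cT3G-cERP2-HOXC9 is a mammalian expression plasmid built as a piggyBac transposon vector for doxycycline-inducible overexpression of human HOXC9, a homeobox transcription factor involved in anterior-posterior positional identity. It derives from the PB-cT3G-cERP2 Gateway destination backbone. In bacteria it is maintained at high copy through a ColE1/pUC-type origin with ampicillin selection (AmpR/bla). The piggyBac terminal repeats implied by the name and stated purpose are not called out in the automated feature table, so their positions cannot be given from the record. The small hits to lacZα, lacI, rop, bom, an SNR52 promoter and a gRNA scaffold are short fragments, most likely backbone remnants or chance matches rather than functional parts.

The HOXC9 coding sequence lies between attB1 and attB2 sites left by Gateway recombination. It sits downstream of a third-generation Tet-responsive promoter (TRE3G with a minimal CMV core), which spans the numbering origin of the circular map and therefore appears as two fragments. An HA epitope follows attB2 to give a C-terminal tag, and an SV40 polyadenylation signal is annotated downstream, though on the opposite strand. A second cassette in the opposite orientation uses a CMV enhancer fused to the EF-1α core promoter to drive a reverse tetracycline transactivator (rtTA, with VP16-derived activation repeats) followed by puromycin N-acetyltransferase, ending in its own SV40 poly(A) signal. How the two coding regions are linked is not annotated.

The design is thus all-in-one: cells that integrate the transposon can be selected with puromycin and constitutively make rtTA, which switches on HOXC9 only when doxycycline is present. The vector is described as barcoded, although no barcode is annotated. It was deposited with work that overexpressed transcription factors to direct differentiation of human iPSCs into ovarian granulosa-like cells.
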