Addgene plasmid #192910: pPB-cT3G-cERP2-HOXC9
Purpose: Barcoded piggybac transposon vector with Dox-inducible expression of HOXC9
Depositing lab: George Church. Depositing organization: Harvard Medical School. Publication: Directed differentiation of human iPSCs to functional ovarian granulosa-like cells via transcription factor overexpression. Pierson Smela MD, Kramme CC, Fortuna PRJ, Adams JL, Su R, Dong E, Kobayashi M, Brixi G, Kavirayuni VS, Tysinger E, Kohman RE, Shioda T, Chatterjee P, Church GM. Elife. 2023 Feb 21;12:e83291. doi: 10.7554/eLife.83291. PubMed 36803359.
Backbone
  Vector backbone: PB-CT3G-CERP2-MG
  Backbone manufacturer: George Church (Addgene plasmid # 175503)
  Backbone size w/o insert (bp): 6509
  Vector type: Mammalian Expression
  Selectable markers: Puromycin
Growth in bacteria
  Bacterial resistance: Ampicillin, 100 μg/mL
  Growth temperature: 37°C
  Growth strain: DH5alpha
  Copy number: High Copy
Gene/Insert
  Gene/Insert name: HOXC9
  Species: H. sapiens (human)
  Insert size (bp): 782
  Entrez Gene: HOXC9 (a.k.a. HOX3, HOX3B)
  Promoter: TET3G-miniCMV
  Tag / fusion protein: HA (C terminal on insert)
  Cloning method: Gateway Cloning
Terms and licenses: Academic/Nonprofit Terms; Industry Terms: Not Available to Industry
Depositor comments: Also expresses rTTA and puromycin acetyltransferase
How to cite: pPB-cT3G-cERP2-HOXC9 was a gift from George Church (Addgene plasmid # 192910 ; http://n2t.net/addgene:192910 ; RRID:Addgene_192910)
